Addgene plasmid #190694: Sf-U7snRNA-ESE-AS-NsiI
Purpose: Basic vector used for the expression of U7-based antisense oligonucleotides
Depositing lab: Pim Pijnappel. Depositing organization: Erasmus Medical Center. Publication: Antisense Oligonucleotides Promote Exon Inclusion and Correct the Common c.-32-13T>G GAA Splicing Variant in Pompe Disease. van der Wal E, Bergsma AJ, Pijnenburg JM, van der Ploeg AT, Pijnappel WWMP. Mol Ther Nucleic Acids. 2017 Jun 16;7:90-100. doi: 10.1016/j.omtn.2017.03.001. Epub 2017 Mar 14. PubMed 28624228.
Backbone
  Vector backbone: pRRL
  Backbone size w/o insert (bp): 6114
  Total vector size (bp): 6545
  Vector type: Mammalian Expression, Lentiviral
Growth in bacteria
  Bacterial resistance: Ampicillin, 100 μg/mL
  Growth temperature: 37°C
  Growth strain: NEB Stable
  Copy number: High Copy
Gene/Insert
  Gene/Insert name: U7 snRNA
  Species: H. sapiens (human)
  Insert size (bp): 443
  Promoter: U7 promoter
  Cloning method: Restriction Enzyme; 5′ cloning site PstI (not destroyed); 3′ cloning site SalI (not destroyed)
  Sequencing primers: 5′ na; 3′ na
Terms and licenses: Academic/Nonprofit Terms; Industry Terms: Not Available to Industry
Depositor comments: Please note that the Addgene verified sequence differs from the depositor's reference sequence. These minor differences should not affect plasmid function.
How to cite: Sf-U7snRNA-ESE-AS-NsiI was a gift from Pim Pijnappel (Addgene plasmid # 190694 ; http://n2t.net/addgene:190694 ; RRID:Addgene_190694)
