[The description below was written by a language model from this plasmid's Addgene catalogue record and pLannotate feature annotations shown in this document.]
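Description:
Sf-U7snRNA-ESE-AS-NsiI is a third-generation, self-inactivating HIV-1 lentiviral transfer plasmid built on the pRRL backbone and intended for mammalian expression of U7 snRNA-based antisense sequences. It is maintained in E. coli through a high-copy ColE1/pUC-type origin with ampicillin selection (AmpR under its own bla promoter). The backbone also carries an f1 origin, an SV40 origin and SV40 poly(A) signal, and remnants of a lacZα/lac promoter region flanked by T7 and T3 promoters. The viral portion has the standard layout. An RSV enhancer/promoter is fused to a truncated 5' LTR and drives Tat-independent genomic RNA production in packaging cells. This is followed by the Ψ packaging signal with a gag fragment, the RRE for Rev-dependent nuclear export, and the cPPT/CTS, which aids nuclear import. Downstream lie a WPRE and a ΔU3 3' LTR, which inactivates LTR promoter activity after integration.

The payload is a 443 bp human U7 snRNA cassette driven by its own U7 promoter and cloned between retained PstI and SalI sites. The automated annotation did not detect this cassette. It most likely sits in the unannotated gap between the cPPT/CTS and the WPRE, though the table does not confirm this. The record describes the plasmid as the basic vector for expressing U7-based antisense oligonucleotides. The name suggests an ESE element and an NsiI site for inserting antisense sequences, but the record does not spell out these details. The associated work concerns antisense modulation of splicing to promote exon inclusion in GAA in Pompe disease. No mammalian selection marker or reporter is annotated. The verified sequence differs slightly from the depositor's reference, which the depositor comments say should not affect plasmid function.
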