Features (pLannotate 1.2.2; 23 found; start..end, strand, type, name):
      1..227     +  promoter       RSV promoter: Rous sarcoma virus enhancer/promoter
    228..408     +  LTR            5' LTR (truncated): truncated 5' long terminal repeat (LTR) from HIV-1
    455..580     +  misc_feature   HIV-1 Ψ: packaging signal of human immunodeficiency virus type 1
    564..927     +  CDS            HIV-1 gag (fragment): gag protein from human immunodeficiency virus 1; gag
   1073..1306    +  misc_feature   RRE: The Rev response element (RRE) of HIV-1 allows for Rev-dependent mRNA export from the nucleus to the cytoplasm.
   1683..1783    +  CDS            Rev (fragment): human immunodeficiency virus 1 (HIV-1) Rev protein; rev; enhances nuclear export of unspliced and incompletely spliced viral mRNAs
   1802..1919    +  misc_feature   cPPT/CTS: central polypurine tract and central termination sequence of HIV-1
   2399..2987    +  misc_feature   WPRE: woodchuck hepatitis virus posttranscriptional regulatory element
   3004..3072    +  CDS            nef (fragment): NEF_HV1Z2 - Experimental evidence at protein level: Swiss-Prot protein existence level 1. Extracellular Nef protein targets CD4(+) T-lymphocytes for apoptosis by interacting with CXCR4 surface receptors. From Human immunodeficiency virus type 1 group M subtype D (isolate Z2/CDC-Z34) (HIV-1).
   3074..3307    +  LTR            3' LTR (ΔU3): self-inactivating 3' long terminal repeat (LTR) from HIV-1
   3379..3500    +  polyA_signal   SV40 poly(A) signal: SV40 polyadenylation signal
   3540..3675    +  rep_origin     SV40 ori: SV40 origin of replication
   3696..3714    -  promoter       T7 promoter: promoter for bacteriophage T7 RNA polymerase
   3722..3877    +  CDS            lacZα (fragment): LacZα fragment of β-galactosidase; lacZ fragment
   3882..4310    +  rep_origin     f1 ori (sequence partly withheld): f1 bacteriophage origin of replication; arrow indicates direction of (+) strand synthesis
   4363..4467    +  promoter       AmpR promoter: bla
   4468..5328    +  CDS            AmpR: β-lactamase; bla; confers resistance to ampicillin, carbenicillin, and related antibiotics
   5499..6087    +  rep_origin     ori: high-copy-number ColE1/pMB1/pBR322/pUC origin of replication
   6270..6362    +  CDS            lacI (fragment): lac repressor; lacI; The lac repressor binds to the lac operator to inhibit transcription in E. coli. This inhibition can be relieved by adding lactose or isopropyl-β-D-thiogalactopyranoside (IPTG).
   6375..6396    +  protein_bind   CAP binding site: CAP binding activates transcription in the presence of cAMP. E. coli catabolite activator protein
   6411..6441    +  promoter       lac promoter: promoter for the E. coli lac operon
   6449..6465    +  protein_bind   lac operator: The lac repressor binds to the lac operator to inhibit transcription in E. coli. This inhibition can be relieved by adding lactose or isopropyl-β-D-thiogalactopyranoside (IPTG). lac repressor encoded by lacI
   6510..6528    +  promoter       T3 promoter: promoter for bacteriophage T3 RNA polymerase
>Addgene plasmid #190694 | Sf-U7snRNA-ESE-AS-NsiI | addgene full sequence | sequence record 389894 | Addgene NGS Result
TGTAGTCTTATGCAATACTCTTGTAGTCTTGCAACATGGTAACGATGAGTTAGCAACATGCCTTACAAGG
AGAGAAAAAGCACCGTGCATGCCGATTGGTGGAAGTAAGGTGGTACGATCGTGCCTTATTAGGAAGGCAA
CAGACGGGTCTGACATGGATTGGACGAACCACTGAATTGCCGCATTGCAGAGATATTGTATTTAAGTGCC
TAGCTCGATACATAAACGGGTCTCTCTGGTTAGACCAGATCTGAGCCTGGGAGCTCTCTGGCTAACTAGG
GAACCCACTGCTTAAGCCTCAATAAAGCTTGCCTTGAGTGCTTCAAGTAGTGTGTGCCCGTCTGTTGTGT
GACTCTGGTAACTAGAGATCCCTCAGACCCTTTTAGTCAGTGTGGAAAATCTCTAGCAGTGGCGCCCGAA
CAGGGACTTGAAAGCGAAAGGGAAACCAGAGGAGCTCTCTCGACGCAGGACTCGGCTTGCTGAAGCGCGC
ACGGCAAGAGGCGAGGGGCGGCGACTGGTGAGTACGCCAAAAATTTTGACTAGCGGAGGCTAGAAGGAGA
GAGATGGGTGCGAGAGCGTCAGTATTAAGCGGGGGAGAATTAGATCGCGATGGGAAAAAATTCGGTTAAG
GCCAGGGGGAAAGAAAAAATATAAATTAAAACATATAGTATGGGCAAGCAGGGAGCTAGAACGATTCGCA
GTTAATCCTGGCCTGTTAGAAACATCAGAAGGCTGTAGACAAATACTGGGACAGCTACAACCATCCCTTC
AGACAGGATCAGAAGAACTTAGATCATTATATAATACAGTAGCAACCCTCTATTGTGTGCATCAAAGGAT
AGAGATAAAAGACACCAAGGAAGCTTTAGACAAGATAGAGGAAGAGCAAAACAAAAGTAAGACCACCGCA
CAGCAAGCGGCCGCTGATCTTCAGACCTGGAGGAGGAGATATGAGGGACAATTGGAGAAGTGAATTATAT
AAATATAAAGTAGTAAAAATTGAACCATTAGGAGTAGCACCCACCAAGGCAAAGAGAAGAGTGGTGCAGA
GAGAAAAAAGAGCAGTGGGAATAGGAGCTTTGTTCCTTGGGTTCTTGGGAGCAGCAGGAAGCACTATGGG
CGCAGCGTCAATGACGCTGACGGTACAGGCCAGACAATTATTGTCTGGTATAGTGCAGCAGCAGAACAAT
TTGCTGAGGGCTATTGAGGCGCAACAGCATCTGTTGCAACTCACAGTCTGGGGCATCAAGCAGCTCCAGG
CAAGAATCCTGGCTGTGGAAAGATACCTAAAGGATCAACAGCTCCTGGGGATTTGGGGTTGCTCTGGAAA
ACTCATTTGCACCACTGCTGTGCCTTGGAATGCTAGTTGGAGTAATAAATCTCTGGAACAGATTTGGAAT
CACACGACCTGGATGGAGTGGGACAGAGAAATTAACAATTACACAAGCTTAATACACTCCTTAATTGAAG
AATCGCAAAACCAGCAAGAAAAGAATGAACAAGAATTATTGGAATTAGATAAATGGGCAAGTTTGTGGAA
TTGGTTTAACATAACAAATTGGCTGTGGTATATAAAATTATTCATAATGATAGTAGGAGGCTTGGTAGGT
TTAAGAATAGTTTTTGCTGTACTTTCTATAGTGAATAGAGTTAGGCAGGGATATTCACCATTATCGTTTC
AGACCCACCTCCCAACCCCGAGGGGACCCGACAGGCCCGAAGGAATAGAAGAAGAAGGTGGAGAGAGAGA
CAGAGACAGATCCATTCGATTAGTGAACGGATCTCGACGGTATCGGTTAACTTTTAAAAGAAAAGGGGGG
ATTGGGGGGTACAGTGCAGGGGAAAGAATAGTAGACATAATAGCAACAGACATACAAACTAAAGAATTAC
AAAAACAAATTACAAAAATTCAAAATTTTATCGATCACGAGACTAGCCTCGAGCTAGCTGCAGTAACAAC
ATAGGAGCTGTGATTGGCTGTTTTCAGCCAATCAGCACTGACTCATTTGCATAGCCTTTACAAGCGGTCA
CAAACTCAAGAAACGAGCGGTTTTAATAGTCTTTTAGAATATTGTTTATCGAACCGAATAAGGAACTGTG
CTTTGTGATTCACATATCAGTGGAGGGGTGTGGAAATGGCACCTTGATCTCACCCTCATCGAAAGTGGAG
TTGATGTCCTTCCCTGGCTCGCTACAGATGCATAGGAGGACGGAGGACGGAGGACAGACAGCTCCTACAG
GAGAATTTTTGGAGCAGGTTTTCTGACTTCGGTCGGAAAACCCCTCCCAATTTCACTGGTCTACAATGAA
AGCAAAACAGTTCTCTTCCCCGCTCCCCGGTGTGTGAGAGGGGCTTTGATCCTTCTCTGGTTTCCTAGGA
AACGCGTATCTGGTCGACAATCAACCTCTGGATTACAAAATTTGTGAAAGATTGACTGGTATTCTTAACT
ATGTTGCTCCTTTTACGCTATGTGGATACGCTGCTTTAATGCCTTTGTATCATGCTATTGCTTCCCGTAT
GGCTTTCATTTTCTCCTCCTTGTATAAATCCTGGTTGCTGTCTCTTTATGAGGAGTTGTGGCCCGTTGTC
AGGCAACGTGGCGTGGTGTGCACTGTGTTTGCTGACGCAACCCCCACTGGTTGGGGCATTGCCACCACCT
GTCAGCTCCTTTCCGGGACTTTCGCTTTCCCCCTCCCTATTGCCACGGCGGAACTCATCGCCGCCTGCCT
TGCCCGCTGCTGGACAGGGGCTCGGCTGTTGGGCACTGACAATTCCGTGGTGTTGTCGGGGAAGCTGACG
TCCTTTCCATGGCTGCTCGCCTGTGTTGCCACCTGGATTCTGCGCGGGACGTCCTTCTGCTACGTCCCTT
CGGCCCTCAATCCAGCGGACCTTCCTTCCCGCGGCCTGCTGCCGGCTCTGCGGCCTCTTCCGCGTCTTCG
CCTTCGCCCTCAGACGAGTCGGATCTCCCTTTGGGCCGCCTCCCCGCCTGGAATTCGAGCTCGGTACCTT
TAAGACCAATGACTTACAAGGCAGCTGTAGATCTTAGCCACTTTTTAAAAGAAAAGGGGGGACTGGAAGG
GCTAATTCACTCCCAACGAAGACAAGATCTGCTTTTTGCTTGTACTGGGTCTCTCTGGTTAGACCAGATC
TGAGCCTGGGAGCTCTCTGGCTAACTAGGGAACCCACTGCTTAAGCCTCAATAAAGCTTGCCTTGAGTGC
TTCAAGTAGTGTGTGCCCGTCTGTTGTGTGACTCTGGTAACTAGAGATCCCTCAGACCCTTTTAGTCAGT
GTGGAAAATCTCTAGCAGTAGTAGTTCATGTCATCTTATTATTCAGTATTTATAACTTGCAAAGAAATGA
ATATCAGAGAGTGAGAGGAACTTGTTTATTGCAGCTTATAATGGTTACAAATAAAGCAATAGCATCACAA
ATTTCACAAATAAAGCATTTTTTTCACTGCATTCTAGTTGTGGTTTGTCCAAACTCATCAATGTATCTTA
TCATGTCTGGCTCTAGCTATCCCGCCCCTAACTCCGCCCATCCCGCCCCTAACTCCGCCCAGTTCCGCCC
ATTCTCCGCCCCATGGCTGACTAATTTTTTTTATTTATGCAGAGGCCGAGGCCGCCTCGGCCTCTGAGCT
ATTCCAGAAGTAGTGAGGAGGCTTTTTTGGAGGCCTAGGGACGTACCCAATTCGCCCTATAGTGAGTCGT
ATTACGCGCGCTCACTGGCCGTCGTTTTACAACGTCGTGACTGGGAAAACCCTGGCGTTACCCAACTTAA
TCGCCTTGCAGCACATCCCCCTTTCGCCAGCTGGCGTAATAGCGAAGAGGCCCGCACCGATCGCCCTTCC
CAACAGTTGCGCAGCCTGAATGGCGAATGGG
[124 nt withheld, positions 3882-4005]
C
[91 nt withheld, positions 4007-4097]
A
[49 nt withheld, positions 4099-4147]
CCTTTGACGTTGGAGTCCACGTTCTTT
[37 nt withheld, positions 4175-4211]
ACCCTATCTCGGTCTATTCTTTTGATTTATAAGGGATTTTGCCGATTTCGGCCTATTGGTTAAAAAATGA
GCTGATTTAACAAAAATTTAACGCGAATTTTAACAAAATATTAACGCTTACAATTTAGGTGGCACTTTTC
GGGGAAATGTGCGCGGAACCCCTATTTGTTTATTTTTCTAAATACATTCAAATATGTATCCGCTCATGAG
ACAATAACCCTGATAAATGCTTCAATAATATTGAAAAAGGAAGAGTATGAGTATTCAACATTTCCGTGTC
GCCCTTATTCCCTTTTTTGCGGCATTTTGCCTTCCTGTTTTTGCTCACCCAGAAACGCTGGTGAAAGTAA
AAGATGCTGAAGATCAGTTGGGTGCACGAGTGGGTTACATCGAACTGGATCTCAACAGCGGTAAGATCCT
TGAGAGTTTTCGCCCCGAAGAACGTTTTCCAATGATGAGCACTTTTAAAGTTCTGCTATGTGGCGCGGTA
TTATCCCGTATTGACGCCGGGCAAGAGCAACTCGGTCGCCGCATACACTATTCTCAGAATGACTTGGTTG
AGTACTCACCAGTCACAGAAAAGCATCTTACGGATGGCATGACAGTAAGAGAATTATGCAGTGCTGCCAT
AACCATGAGTGATAACACTGCGGCCAACTTACTTCTGACAACGATCGGAGGACCGAAGGAGCTAACCGCT
TTTTTGCACAACATGGGGGATCATGTAACTCGCCTTGATCGTTGGGAACCGGAGCTGAATGAAGCCATAC
CAAACGACGAGCGTGACACCACGATGCCTGTAGCAATGGCAACAACGTTGCGCAAACTATTAACTGGCGA
ACTACTTACTCTAGCTTCCCGGCAACAATTAATAGACTGGATGGAGGCGGATAAAGTTGCAGGACCACTT
CTGCGCTCGGCCCTTCCGGCTGGCTGGTTTATTGCTGATAAATCTGGAGCCGGTGAGCGTGGGTCTCGCG
GTATCATTGCAGCACTGGGGCCAGATGGTAAGCCCTCCCGTATCGTAGTTATCTACACGACGGGGAGTCA
GGCAACTATGGATGAACGAAATAGACAGATCGCTGAGATAGGTGCCTCACTGATTAAGCATTGGTAACTG
TCAGACCAAGTTTACTCATATATACTTTAGATTGATTTAAAACTTCATTTTTAATTTAAAAGGATCTAGG
TGAAGATCCTTTTTGATAATCTCATGACCAAAATCCCTTAACGTGAGTTTTCGTTCCACTGAGCGTCAGA
CCCCGTAGAAAAGATCAAAGGATCTTCTTGAGATCCTTTTTTTCTGCGCGTAATCTGCTGCTTGCAAACA
AAAAAACCACCGCTACCAGCGGTGGTTTGTTTGCCGGATCAAGAGCTACCAACTCTTTTTCCGAAGGTAA
CTGGCTTCAGCAGAGCGCAGATACCAAATACTGTTCTTCTAGTGTAGCCGTAGTTAGGCCACCACTTCAA
GAACTCTGTAGCACCGCCTACATACCTCGCTCTGCTAATCCTGTTACCAGTGGCTGCTGCCAGTGGCGAT
AAGTCGTGTCTTACCGGGTTGGACTCAAGACGATAGTTACCGGATAAGGCGCAGCGGTCGGGCTGAACGG
GGGGTTCGTGCACACAGCCCAGCTTGGAGCGAACGACCTACACCGAACTGAGATACCTACAGCGTGAGCT
ATGAGAAAGCGCCACGCTTCCCGAAGGGAGAAAGGCGGACAGGTATCCGGTAAGCGGCAGGGTCGGAACA
GGAGAGCGCACGAGGGAGCTTCCAGGGGGAAACGCCTGGTATCTTTATAGTCCTGTCGGGTTTCGCCACC
TCTGACTTGAGCGTCGATTTTTGTGATGCTCGTCAGGGGGGCGGAGCCTATGGAAAAACGCCAGCAACGC
GGCCTTTTTACGGTTCCTGGCCTTTTGCTGGCCTTTTGCTCACATGTTCTTTCCTGCGTTATCCCCTGAT
TCTGTGGATAACCGTATTACCGCCTTTGAGTGAGCTGATACCGCTCGCCGCAGCCGAACGACCGAGCGCA
GCGAGTCAGTGAGCGAGGAAGCGGAAGAGCGCCCAATACGCAAACCGCCTCTCCCCGCGCGTTGGCCGAT
TCATTAATGCAGCTGGCACGACAGGTTTCCCGACTGGAAAGCGGGCAGTGAGCGCAACGCAATTAATGTG
AGTTAGCTCACTCATTAGGCACCCCAGGCTTTACACTTTATGCTTCCGGCTCGTATGTTGTGTGGAATTG
TGAGCGGATAACAATTTCACACAGGAAACAGCTATGACCATGATTACGCCAAGCGCGCAATTAACCCTCA
CTAAAGGGAACAAAAGCTGGAGCTGCAAGCTTAA
